>Addgene plasmid #232501 | pBEL2638 | addgene full sequence | sequence record 464790 | Addgene NGS Result
CATTCAGAGAAGAAACCAATTGTCCATATTGCATCAGACATTGCCGTCACTGCGTCTTTTACTGGCTCTT
CTCGCTAACCAAACCGGTAACCCCGCTTATTAAAAGCATTCTGTAACAAAGCGGGACCAAAGCCATGACA
AAAACGCGTAACAAAAGTGTCTATAATCACGGCAGAAAAGTCCACATTGATTATTTGCACGGCGTCACAC
TTTGCTATGCCATAGCATTTTTATCCATAAGATTAGCGGATCCTACCTGACGCTTTTTATCGCAACTCTC
TACTGTTTCTCCATACCCGTTTTTTTGGGCTAGCCGAAGGGTGAATTATGCATCACCACCATCACCATCA
GCATCAACACGAAAATCTGTATTTTCAGGGGATGGCTCTTAACACACCACAAATTACGCCGACAAAAAAG
ATAACAGTGAGGGCAATCGGCGAGGAACTGCCGCGTGGTGATTACCAACGTTGCCCGCAATGTGACATGC
TGTTTAGCCTGCCCGAGATAAATTCTCATCAAAGTGCCTATTGTCCGCGCTGTCAGGCAAAAATTCGTGA
CGGGCGCGACTGGTCGCTAACGCGCCTGGCGGCAATGGCCTTCACCATGCTGTTGCTTATGCCGTTTGCC
TGGGGCGAACCGCTGTTGCATATCTGGCTGTTAGGCATTCGTATTGACGCCAACGTTATGCAAGGCATCT
GGCAAATGACCAAACAGGGCGATGCGATAACGGGGTCGATGGTCTTTTTCTGCGTTATTGGTGCCCCGCT
CATTCTGGTGACCTCCATAGCTTATTTATGGTTTGGTAACCGACTGGGAATGAATTTACGTCCGGTACTG
CTGATGCTTGAGCGACTTAAAGAGTGGGTAATGCTCGATATCTACCTGGTCGGCATTGGCGTTGCTTCTA
TAAAGGTACAGGATTATGCCCATATCCAGGCTGGTGTCGGCTTGTTCTCTTTTGTGGCGTTGGTGATTTT
AACGACGGTGACGTTGTCACATCTTAATGTCGAAGAACTGTGGGAGCGATTTTATCCGCAGCGCCCCGCT
ACGCGTAGGGACGAGAAACTTCGTGTCTGTCTTGGGTGCCATTTTACCGGCTATCCAGATCAGCGTGGTC
GCTGCCCGCGTTGCCATATCCCGCTACGCCTGCGTCGCCGTCATAGTCTGCAAAAATGCTGGGCGGCGCT
GTTAGCGTCAATCGTTTTATTGTTACCTGCCAACCTGTTGCCTATTTCTATCATTTATCTGAACGGAGGA
CGGCAGGAAGATACAATTCTTTCCGGAATTATGTCGCTGGCAAGTAGCAACATTGCGGTTGCAGGAATCG
TGTTTATCGCCAGTATTCTGGTACCGTTTACTAAAGTGATCGTCATGTTCACTTTACTGTTGAGCATTCA
TTTTAAATGCCAGCAAGGTTTACGCACACGCATTCTGTTACTGCGGATGGTGACCTGGATTGGTCGCTGG
TCGATGCTCGACCTGTTTGTCATATCTTTAACCATGTCGCTGATTAATCGCGATCAGATCCTCGCTTTTA
CTATGGGACCGGCTGCGTTTTATTTCGGCGCAGCGGTAATTTTGACTATTCTTGCTGTGGAATGGCTGGA
CAGCCGCTTACTTTGGGATGCACATGAGTCAGGAAACGCCCGCTTCGACGACTGAAGCGCAGATTAAAAA
TAAACGCCGTATCTCACCTTTCTGGCTGCTGCCGTTCATCGCGCTAATGATTGCCAGTTGGCTGATTTGG
GACAGTTATCAGGACCGGGGTAATACCGTCACCATCGACTTTATGTCGGCGGATGGTATTGTTCCAGGCC
GTACGCCTGTTCGTTATCAGGGCGTTGAAGTCGGAACAGTGCAGGATATCAGCCTCAGCGACGATCTTCG
TAAGATTGAAGTCAAGGTCAGCATCAAGTCCGATATGAAAGATGCGCTGCGCGAAGAGACTCAGTTCTGG
CTGGTGACGCCAAAAGCATCGTTGGCAGGTGTCTCCGGGCTGGACGCCCTCGTCGGTGGGAACTATATCG
GCATGATGCCGGGTAAAGGTAAAGAGCAGGATCACTTTGTCGCACTCGATACCCAACCGAAATATCGGCT
GGACAATGGCGATCTGATGATCCACCTGCAAGCCCCCGATCTCGGTTCGCTGAACAGCGGTTCATTGGTC
TATTTCCGCAAGATCCCGGTGGGAAAAGTCTACGACTATGCCATCAATCCCAACAAGCAAGGCGTGGTGA
TTGATGTCCTGATCGAGCGGCGTTTTACCGATCTGGTGAAAAAAGGTAGCCGTTTCTGGAACGTTTCCGG
CGTTGATGCCAACGTCAGTATCAGTGGCGCGAAGGTGAAACTGGAAAGCCTGGCGGCACTGGTTAACGGT
GCGATTGCCTTCGATTCACCAGAAGAGTCGAAACCTGCCGAGGCGGAAGATACCTTTGGTCTGTATGAAG
ATCTGGCCCACAGCCAGCGTGGCGTAATAATAAAACTGGAACTGCCGAGTGGGGCCGGATTAACCGCCGA
CTCGACGCCGTTAATGTATCAGGGGCTGGAAGTCGGACAGCTGACTAAACTGGATTTAAATCCTGGTGGT
AAAGTCACAGGGGAAATGACCGTTGATCCCAGCGTCGTTACCCTGCTTCGTGAAAATACCCGCATCGAAT
TACGCAACCCGAAATTATCCCTTAGCGATGCTAATCTCAGCGCCCTGCTGACCGGCAAAACCTTCGAGCT
GGTGCCCGGCGATGGCGAGCCACGCAAAGAGTTCGTTGTTGTGCCAGGCGAAAAAGCACTGCTGCATGAA
CCTGATGTTCTGACGCTGACCCTGACCGCGCCGGAAAGTTACGGTATTGATGCGGGTCAGCCGCTCATTC
TTCACGGCGTGCAGGTAGGCCAGGTTATCGATCGTAAACTCACCAGCAAAGGCGTCACCTTTACCGTCGC
CATCGAGCCTCAGCATCGCGAACTGGTAAAAGGCGATAGCAAATTTGTCGTCAACAGCCGTGTCGATGTG
AAGGTGGGGCTGGATGGCGTTGAGTTTCTCGGTGCCAGCGCCTCAGAATGGATCAATGGCGGGATACGTA
TTCTGCCGGGCGATAAAGGTGAGATGAAAGCCAGCTATCCACTGTATGCCAATTTGGAAAAAGCGCTGGA
GAACAGCCTTAGCGATTTACCCACCACAACCGTGAGTTTGAGTGCAGAGACGCTGCCGGATGTGCAGGCA
GGATCGGTAGTGCTGTACCGTAAATTTGAAGTTGGTGAAGTGATTACCGTGCGTCCGCGAGCTAACGCGT
TTGATATCGATCTGCATATTAAGCCGGAGTATCGCAACCTTCTGACCAGCAATAGCGTGTTCTGGGCAGA
AGGCGGGGCGAAAGTTCAGCTGAATGGTAGTGGTCTGACCGTACAGGCATCCCCGCTCTCCAGAGCATTA
AAGGGAGCCATTAGCTTCGACAACCTCAGCGGTGCCAGCGCCAGTCAGCGTAAAGGCGATAAGCGTATTC
TGTATGCTTCCGAAACAGCGGCCCGTGCGGTTGGCGGGCAGATTACGCTTCACGCTTTCGATGCCGGAAA
ACTGGCGGTCGGGATGCCAATTCGCTATCTCGGTATTGATATCGGGCAAATCCAGACGCTGGATCTGATT
ACCGCACGCAATGAAGTACAGGCAAAGGCGGTACTTTACCCGGAATATGTCCAGACCTTTGCTCGCGGTG
GTACGCGCTTCTCAGTGGTCACACCGCAAATTTCGGCAGCTGGCGTTGAGCATCTTGATACTATCCTCCA
GCCGTATATCAACGTCGAACCAGGCCGGGGCAATCCTCGCCGCGACTTTGAATTACAAGAGGCCACCATT
ACTGATTCGCGTTACCTGGATGGCTTAAGCATTATTGTTGAAGCGCCGGAAGCCGGTTCGTTAGGCATCG
GTACGCCTGTGCTGTTCCGTGGTCTGGAAGTCGGTACGGTTACAGGAATGACGCTGGGGACATTGTCAGA
TCGCGTGATGATTGCGATGCGCATCAGTAAACGCTATCAACACCTGGTGCGTAACAATTCCGTCTTCTGG
TTGGCATCGGGTTACAGTCTGGACTTTGGTCTGACGGGCGGCGTAGTGAAAACCGGCACCTTTAACCAGT
TTATCCGTGGCGGCATCGCCTTCGCCACGCCTCCGGGTACGCCACTGGCACCGAAAGCCCAGTAGGGCAA
ACACTTCCTGTTGCAGGAAAGTGAACCGAAAGAGTGGCGTGAATGGGGAACTGCGCTTCCCAAATAAGGT
ACCAAATTCCAGAAAAGAGACGCTGAAAAGCGTCTTTTTTCGTTTTGGTCCTGGTCTGAGGAATGGTTGT
AAGCTTGGCTGTTTTGGCGGATGAGAGAAGATTTTCAGCCTGATACAGATTAAATCAGAACGCAGAAGCG
GTCTGATAAAACAGAATTTGCCTGGCGGCAGTAGCGCGGTGGTCCCACCTGACCCCATGCCGAACTCAGA
AGTGAAACGCCGTAGCGCCGATGGTAGTGTGGGGTCTCCCCATGCGAGAGTAGGGAACTGCCAGGCATCA
AATAAAACGAAAGGCTCAGTCGAAAGACTGGGCCTTTCGTTTTATCTGTTGTTTGTCGGTGAACGCTCTC
CTGAGTAGGACAAATCCGCCGGGAGCGGATTTGAACGTTGCGAAGCAACGGCCCGGAGGGTGGCGGGCAG
GACGCCCGCCATAAACTGCCAGGCATCAAATTAAGCAGAAGGCCATCCTGACGGATGGCCTTTTTGCGTT
TCTACAAACTCTTTTGTTTATTTTTCTAAATACATTCAAATATGTATCCGCTCATGAGACAATAACCCTG
ATAAATGCTTCAATAATATTGAAAAAGGAAGAGTATGAGTATTCAACATTTCCGTGTCGCCCTTATTCCC
TTTTTTGCGGCATTTTGCCTTCCTGTTTTTGCTCACCCAGAAACGCTGGTGAAAGTAAAAGATGCTGAAG
ATCAGTTGGGTGCACGAGTGGGTTACATCGAACTGGATCTCAACAGCGGTAAGATCCTTGAGAGTTTTCG
CCCCGAAGAACGTTTTCCAATGATGAGCACTTTTAAAGTTCTGCTATGTGGCGCGGTATTATCCCGTGTT
GACGCCGGGCAAGAGCAACTCGGTCGCCGCATACACTATTCTCAGAATGACTTGGTTGAGTACTCACCAG
TCACAGAAAAGCATCTTACGGATGGCATGACAGTAAGAGAATTATGCAGTGCTGCCATAACCATGAGTGA
TAACACTGCGGCCAACTTACTTCTGACAACGATCGGAGGACCGAAGGAGCTAACCGCTTTTTTGCACAAC
ATGGGGGATCATGTAACTCGCCTTGATCGTTGGGAACCGGAGCTGAATGAAGCCATACCAAACGACGAGC
GTGACACCACGATGCCTGCAGCAATGGCAACAACGTTGCGCAAACTATTAACTGGCGAACTACTTACTCT
AGCTTCCCGGCAACAATTAATAGACTGGATGGAGGCGGATAAAGTTGCAGGACCACTTCTGCGCTCGGCC
CTTCCGGCTGGCTGGTTTATTGCTGATAAATCTGGAGCCGGTGAGCGTGGGTCTCGCGGTATCATTGCAG
CACTGGGGCCAGATGGTAAGCCCTCCCGTATCGTAGTTATCTACACGACGGGGAGTCAGGCAACTATGGA
TGAACGAAATAGACAGATCGCTGAGATAGGTGCCTCACTGATTAAGCATTGGTAACTGTCAGACCAAGTT
TACTCATATATACTTTAGATTGATT
[125 nt withheld, positions 5766-5890]
C
[141 nt withheld, positions 5892-6032]
CCTTTGACGTTGGAGTCCACGTTCTTT
[37 nt withheld, positions 6060-6096]
ACCCTATCTCGGGCTATTCTTTTGATTTATAAGGGATTTTGCCGATTTCGGCCTATTGGTTAAAAAATGA
GCTGATTTAACAAAAATTTAACGCGAATTTTAACAAAATATTAACGTTTACAATTTAAAAGGATCTAGGT
GAAGATCCTTTTTGATAATCTCATGACCAAAATCCCTTAACGTGAGTTTTCGTTCCACTGAGCGTCAGAC
CCCGTAGAAAAGATCAAAGGATCTTCTTGAGATCCTTTTTTTCTGCGCGTAATCTGCTGCTTGCAAACAA
AAAAACCACCGCTACCAGCGGTGGTTTGTTTGCCGGATCAAGAGCTACCAACTCTTTTTCCGAAGGTAAC
TGGCTCAGCAGAGCGCAGATACCAAATACTGTCCTTCTAGTGTAGCCGTAGTTAGGCCACCACTTCAAGA
ACTCTGTAGCACCGCCTACATACCTCGCTCTGCTAATCCTGTTACCAGTGGCTGCTGCCAGTGGCGATAA
GTCGTGTCTTACCGGGTTGGACTCAAGACGATAGTTACCGGATAAGGCGCAGCGGTCGGGCTGAACGGGG
GGTTCGTGCACACAGCCCAGCTTGGAGCGAACGACCTACACCGAACTGAGATACCTACAGCGTGAGCTAT
GAGAAAGCGCCACGCTTCCCGAAGGGAGAAAGGCGGACAGGTATCCGGTAAGCGGCAGGGTCGGAACAGG
AGAGCGCACGAGGGAGCTTCCAGGGGGAAACGCCTGGTATCTTTATAGTCCTGTCGGGTTTCGCCACCTC
TGACTTGAGCGTCGATTTTTGTGATGCTCGTCAGGGGGGCGGAGCCTATGGAAAAACGCCAGCAACGCGG
CCTTTTTACGGTTCCTGGCCTTTTGCTGGCCTTTTGCTCACATGTTCTTTCCTGCGTTATCCCCTGATTC
TGTGGATAACCGTATTACCGCCTTTGAGTGAGCTGATACCGCTCGCCGCAGCCGAACGACCGAGCGCAGC
GAGTCAGTGAGCGAGGAAGCGGAAGAGCGCCTGATGCGGTATTTTCTCCTTACGCATCTGTGCGGTATTT
CACACCGCATAGGGTCATGGCTGCGCCCCGACACCCGCCAACACCCGCTGACGCGCCCTGACGGGCTTGT
CTGCTCCCGGCATCCGCTTACAGACAAGCTGTGACCGTCTCCGGGAGCTGCATGTGTCAGAGGTTTTCAC
CGTCATCACCGAAACGCGCGAGGCAGAAGGAGATGGCGCCCAACAGTCCCCCGGCCACGGGGCCTGCCAC
CATACCCACGCCGAAACAAGCGCTCATGAGCCCGAAGTGGCGAGCCCGATCTTCCCCATCGGTGATGTCG
GCGATATAGGCGCCAGCAACCGCACCTGTGGCGCCGGTGATGCCGGCCACGATGCGTCCGGCGTAGAGGA
TCTGCTCATGTTTGACAGCTTATCATCGATGCATAATGTGCCTGTCAAATGGACGAAGCAGGGATTCTGC
AAACCCTATGCTACTCCGTCAAGCCGTCAATTGTCTGATTCGTTACCAATTATGACAACTTGACGGCTAC
ATCATTCACTTTTTCTTCACAACCGGCACGGAACTCGCTCGGGCTGGCCCCGGTGCATTTTTTAAATACC
CGCGAGAAATAGAGTTGATCGTCAAAACCAACATTGCGACCGACGGTGGCGATAGGCATCCGGGTGGTGC
TCAAAAGCAGCTTCGCCTGGCTGATACGTTGGTCCTCGCGCCAGCTTAAGACGCTAATCCCTAACTGCTG
GCGGAAAAGATGTGACAGACGCGACGGCGACAAGCAAACATGCTGTGCGACGCTGGCGATATCAAAATTG
CTGTCTGCCAGGTGATCGCTGATGTACTGACAAGCCTCGCGTACCCGATTATCCATCGGTGGATGGAGCG
ACTCGTTAATCGCTTCCATGCGCCGCAGTAACAATTGCTCAAGCAGATTTATCGCCAGCAGCTCCGAATA
GCGCCCTTCCCCTTGCCCGGCGTTAATGATTTGCCCAAACAGGTCGCTGAAATGCGGCTGGTGCGCTTCA
TCCGGGCGAAAGAACCCCGTATTGGCAAATATTGACGGCCAGTTAAGCCATTCATGCCAGTAGGCGCGCG
GACGAAAGTAAACCCACTGGTGATACCATTCGCGAGCCTCCGGATGACGACCGTAGTGATGAATCTCTCC
TGGCGGGAACAGCAAAATATCACCCGGTCGGCAAACAAATTCTCGTCCCTGATTTTTCACCACCCCCTGA
CCGCGAATGGTGAGATTGAGAATATAACCTTTCATTCCCAGCGGTCGGTCGATAAAAAAATCGAGATAAC
CGTTGGCCTCAATCGGCGTTAAACCCGCCACCAGATGGGCATTAAACGAGTATCCCGGCAGCAGGGGATC
ATTTTGCGCTTCAGCCATACTTTTCATACTCCCGC
Features (pLannotate 1.2.2; 15 found; start..end, strand, type, name):
     10..294     +  promoter       araBAD promoter: araBAD; promoter of the L-arabinose operon of E. coli; the araC regulatory gene is transcribed in the opposite direction (Guzman et al., 1995)
    382..1662    +  CDS            yebS: YEBS_ECOLI - Experimental evidence at protein level: Swiss-Prot protein existence level 1. Component of a transport pathway that contributes to membrane integrity. From Escherichia coli (strain K12).
   1634..4264    +  CDS            yebT: YEBT_ECOLI - Experimental evidence at protein level: Swiss-Prot protein existence level 1. Component of a transport pathway that contributes to membrane integrity (PubMed:27795327). May directly span the intermembrane space, facilitating the transport of substrates across the periplasm (Probable). From Escherichia coli (strain K12).
   4430..4545    +  ncRNA          5S rRNA: Accession: RF00001 - 5S ribosomal RNA
   4549..4635    +  terminator     rrnB T1 terminator: Escherichia coli rrnB; transcription terminator T1 from the E. coli rrnB gene
   4727..4754    +  terminator     rrnB T2 terminator: transcription terminator T2 from the E. coli rrnB gene
   4773..4864    +  promoter       AmpR promoter: bla
   4865..5725    +  CDS            AmpR: β-lactamase; bla; confers resistance to ampicillin, carbenicillin, and related antibiotics
   5767..6147    +  rep_origin     M13 ori (sequence partly withheld): M13 bacteriophage origin of replication; arrow indicates direction of (+) strand synthesis
   6333..6920    +  rep_origin     ori: high-copy-number ColE1/pMB1/pBR322/pUC origin of replication
   7106..7157    -  misc_feature   bom (fragment): basis of mobility region from pBR322
   7273..7312    -  CDS            rop (fragment): Rop protein, which maintains plasmids at low copy number; rop
   7313..7498    -  CDS            TcR (fragment): tetracycline efflux protein; tet; confers resistance to tetracycline
   7508..7526    +  promoter       tet promoter (fragment): E. coli promoter for tetracycline efflux protein gene
   7616..8494    -  CDS            araC: L-arabinose regulatory protein; araC
