[The description below was written by a language model from this plasmid's Addgene catalogue record and pLannotate feature annotations shown in this document.]
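Description:
pBEL2638 is a bacterial expression plasmid built on a pBAD backbone for arabinose-inducible co-expression of the E. coli LetA and LetB proteins (also known as YebS and YebT). The two genes sit in their native tandem arrangement, with slightly overlapping coding regions, downstream of the araBAD promoter. The divergently transcribed araC gene on the same plasmid supplies the regulator that represses the promoter in the absence of L-arabinose and activates it when the sugar is present. Transcription ends at the rrnB T1 and T2 terminators. According to the catalogue entry, the insert carries an N-terminal 6xHis-2xQH tag followed by a TEV protease site, which would place the cleavable affinity handle on LetA, the first open reading frame; this tag is not separately annotated in the feature table.

The defining feature is the replacement of LetB codon E854 with an amber stop codon. Such a substitution is the standard arrangement for site-specific incorporation of a non-canonical amino acid by an orthogonal suppressor tRNA/synthetase pair supplied from another plasmid. The "B" in the stated purpose may denote a photocrosslinking residue, but the record does not name the amino acid or the suppression system. Without suppression, LetB would be truncated near its C-terminus.

The plasmid is maintained in E. coli through a ColE1/pMB1-type origin, listed as high copy, and is selected with ampicillin via the β-lactamase gene. An M13 phage origin is also present, along with nonfunctional pBR322 remnants (bom, rop, tetracycline resistance gene and tet promoter fragments). The construct belongs to a study of LetA as a structurally distinct transporter family involved in a pathway that contributes to membrane integrity.
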