Addgene plasmid #232501: pBEL2638
Purpose: Expression plasmid of of LetA with LetB(E854B)
Depositing lab: Gira Bhabha & Damian Ekiert. Depositing organization: Johns Hopkins University and School of Medicine. Publication: LetA defines a structurally distinct transporter family. Santarossa CC, Li Y, Yousef S, Hasdemir HS, Rodriguez CC, Haase MAB, Baek M, Coudray N, Pavek JG, Focke KN, Silverberg AL, Bautista C, Yeh JT, Marty MT, Baker D, Tajkhorshid E, Ekiert DC, Bhabha G. Nature. 2026 Jan 21. doi: 10.1038/s41586-025-09990-0. PubMed 41565823.
Backbone
  Vector backbone: pBAD
  Vector type: Bacterial Expression
Growth in bacteria
  Bacterial resistance: Ampicillin, 100 μg/mL
  Growth temperature: 37°C
  Growth strain: DH5alpha
  Copy number: High Copy
Gene/Insert
  Gene/Insert name: YebST (alt name: LetAB)
  Species: E. coli
  Mutation: LetB E854Amber
  Entrez Gene: letA (a.k.a. b1833, ECK1832, yebS); letB (a.k.a. b1834, ECK1833, yebT)
  Promoter: araBAD
  Tag / fusion protein: 6xHis2xQH-TEV (N terminal on insert)
  Cloning method: Gibson Cloning
Terms and licenses: Academic/Nonprofit Terms; Industry Terms: Not Available to Industry
Depositor comments: Please visit https://doi.org/10.1101/2025.03.21.644421 for bioRxiv preprint.
How to cite: pBEL2638 was a gift from Gira Bhabha & Damian Ekiert (Addgene plasmid # 232501 ; http://n2t.net/addgene:232501 ; RRID:Addgene_232501)
